>Addgene plasmid #36430 | pBT224_(pCA-tTA2) | depositor full sequence | sequence record 45570 | pBT224_(pCA-tTA2) sequence 5718 bps
CACCTAAATTGTAAGCGTTAATATTTTGTTAAAATTCGCGTTAAATTTTTGTTAAATCAGCTCATTTTTT
AACCAATAGGCCGAAATCGGCAAAATCCCTTATAAATCAAAAGAATAGACCGAGATAGGGT
[37 nt withheld, positions 132-168]
AAAGAACGTGGACTCCAACGTCAAAGG
[49 nt withheld, positions 196-244]
T
[91 nt withheld, positions 246-336]
G
[124 nt withheld, positions 338-461]
CCCATTCGCCATTCAGGCTGCGCAACTGTTGGGAAGGGCGATCGGTGCGGGCCTCTTCGCTATTACGCCA
GCTGGCGAAAGGGGGATGTGCTGCAAGGCGATTAAGTTGGGTAACGCCAGGGTTTTCCCAGTCACGACGT
TGTAAAACGACGGCCAGTGAATTGTAATACGACTCACTATAGGGCGAATTGGGTACCGGGCCCCCCCTCG
AGGTCGACGGTATCGATAAGCTTCCCTTAATTAACCGTTTAAACAATTCTGCAGGAATCTAGTTATTAAT
AGTAATCAATTACGGGGTCATTAGTTCATAGCCCATATATGGAGTTCCGCGTTACATAACTTACGGTAAA
TGGCCCGCCTGGCTGACCGCCCAACGACCCCCGCCCATTGACGTCAATAATGACGTATGTTCCCATAGTA
ACGCCAATAGGGACTTTCCATTGACGTCAATGGGTGGAGTATTTACGGTAAACTGCCCACTTGGCAGTAC
ATCAAGTGTATCATATGCCAAGTACGCCCCCTATTGACGTCAATGACGGTAAATGGCCCGCCTGGCATTA
TGCCCAGTACATGACCTTATGGGACTTTCCTACTTGGCAGTACATCTACGTATTAGTCATCGCTATTACC
ATGGTCGAGGTGAGCCCCACGTTCTGCTTCACTCTCCCCATCTCCCCCCCCTCCCCACCCCCAATTTTGT
ATTTATTTATTTTTTAATTATTTTGTGCAGCGATGGGGGCGGGGGGGGGGGGGGGGCGCGCGCCAGGCGG
GGCGGGGCGGGGCGAGGGGCGGGGCGGGGCGAGGCGGAGAGGTGCGGCGGCAGCCAATCAGAGCGGCGCG
CTCCGAAAGTTTCCTTTTATGGCGAGGCGGCGGCGGCGGCGGCCCTATAAAAAGCGAAGCGCGCGGCGGG
CGGGGAGTCGCTGCGACGCTGCCTTCGCCCCGTGCCCCGCTCCGCCGCCGCCTCGCGCCGCCCGCCCCGG
CTCTGACTGACCGCGTTACTCCCACAGGTGAGCGGGCGGGACGGCCCTTCTCCTCCGGGCTGTAATTAGC
GCTTGGTTTAATGACGGCTTGTTTCTTTTCTGTGGCTGCGTGAAAGCCTTGAGGGGCTCCGGGAGGGCCC
TTTGTGCGGGGGGAGCGGCTCGGGGGGTGCGTGCGTGTGTGTGTGCGTGGGGAGCGCCGCGTGCGGCTCC
GCGCTGCCCGGCGGCTGTGAGCGCTGCGGGCGCGGCGCGGGGCTTTGTGCGCTCCGCAGTGTGCGCGAGG
GGAGCGCGGCCGGGGGCGGTGCCCCGCGGTGCGGGGGGGGCTGCGAGGGGAACAAAGGCTGCGTGCGGGG
TGTGTGCGTGGGGGGGTGAGCAGGGGGTGTGGGCGCGTCGGTCGGGCTGCAACCCCCCCTGCACCCCCCT
CCCCGAGTTGCTGAGCACGGCCCGGCTTCGGGTGCGGGGCTCCGTACGGGGCGTGGCGCGGGGCTCGCCG
TGCCGGGCGGGGGGTGGCGGCAGGTGGGGGTGCCGGGCGGGGCGGGGCCGCCTCGGGCCGGGGAGGGCTC
GGGGGAGGGGCGCGGCGGCCCCCGGAGCGCCGGCGGCTGTCGAGGCGCGGCGAGCCGCAGCCATTGCCTT
TTATGGTAATCGTGCGAGAGGGCGCAGGGACTTCCTTTGTCCCAAATCTGTGCGGAGCCGAAATCTGGGA
GGCGCCGCCGCACCCCCTCTAGCGGGCGCGGGGCGAAGCGGTGCGGCGCCGGCAGGAAGGAAATGGGCGG
GGAGGGCCTTCGTGCGTCGCCGCGCCGCCGTCCCCTTCTCCCTCTCCAGCCTCGGGGCTGTCCGCGGGGG
GACGGCTGCCTTCGGGGGGGACGGGGCAGGGCGGGGTTCGGCTTCTGGCGTGTGACCGGCGGCTCTAGAG
CCTCTGCTAACCATGTTCATGCCTTCTTCTTTTTCCTACAGCTCCTGGGCAACGTGCTGGTTATTGTGCT
GTCTCATCATTTTGGCAAAGAATTGATTTGATACCGCGGGCCCGGGCCGCCACCATGTCTAGACTGGACA
AGAGCAAAGTCATAAACTCTGCTCTGGAATTACTCAATGAAGTCGGTATCGAAGGCCTGACGACAAGGAA
ACTCGCTCAAAAGCTGGGAGTTGAGCAGCCTACCCTGTACTGGCACGTGAAGAACAAGCGGGCCCTGCTC
GATGCCCTGGCAATCGAGATGCTGGACAGGCATCATACCCACTTCTGCCCCCTGGAAGGCGAGTCATGGC
AAGACTTTCTGCGGAACAACGCCAAGTCATTCCGCTGTGCTCTCCTCTCACATCGCGACGGGGCTAAAGT
GCATCTCGGCACCCGCCCAACAGAGAAACAGTACGAAACCCTGGAAAATCAGCTCGCGTTCCTGTGTCAG
CAAGGCTTCTCCCTGGAGAACGCACTGTACGCTCTGTCCGCCGTGGGCCACTTTACACTGGGCTGCGTAT
TGGAGGATCAGGAGCATCAAGTAGCAAAAGAGGAAAGAGAGACACCTACCACCGATTCTATGCCCCCACT
TCTGAGACAAGCAATTGAGCTGTTCGACCATCAGGGAGCCGAACCTGCCTTCCTTTTCGGCCTGGAACTA
ATCATATGTGGCCTGGAGAAACAGCTAAAGTGCGAAAGCGGCGGGCCGGCCGACGCCCTTGACGATTTTG
ACTTAGACATGCTCCCAGCCGATGCCCTTGACGACTTTGACCTTGATATGCTGCCTGCTGACGCTCTTGA
CGATTTTGACCTTGACATGCTCCCCGGATGAGAATTCTAGATAACTGATCATAATCAGCCATACCACATT
TGTAGAGGTTTTACTTGCTTTAAAAAACCTCCCACACCTCCCCCTGAACCTGAAACATAAAATGAATGCA
ATTGTTGTTGTTAACTTGTTTATTGCAGCTTATAATGGTTACAAATAAAGCAATAGCATCACAAATTTCA
CAAATAAAGCATTTTTTTCACTGCATTCTAGTTGTGGTTTGTCCAAACTCATCAATGTATCTTATTTAAA
TTGGGCGCGCCCAACTAGTTCTAGAGCGGCCGCCACCGCGGTGGAGCTCCAGCTTTTGTTCCCTTTAGTG
AGGGTTAATTTCGAGCTTGGCGTAATCATGGTCATAGCTGTTTCCTGTGTGAAATTGTTATCCGCTCACA
ATTCCACACAACATACGAGCCGGAAGCATAAAGTGTAAAGCCTGGGGTGCCTAATGAGTGAGCTAACTCA
CATTAATTGCGTTGCGCTCACTGCCCGCTTTCCAGTCGGGAAACCTGTCGTGCCAGCTGCATTAATGAAT
CGGCCAACGCGCGGGGAGAGGCGGTTTGCGTATTGGGCGCTCTTCCGCTTCCTCGCTCACTGACTCGCTG
CGCTCGGTCGTTCGGCTGCGGCGAGCGGTATCAGCTCACTCAAAGGCGGTAATACGGTTATCCACAGAAT
CAGGGGATAACGCAGGAAAGAACATGTGAGCAAAAGGCCAGCAAAAGGCCAGGAACCGTAAAAAGGCCGC
GTTGCTGGCGTTTTTCCATAGGCTCCGCCCCCCTGACGAGCATCACAAAAATCGACGCTCAAGTCAGAGG
TGGCGAAACCCGACAGGACTATAAAGATACCAGGCGTTTCCCCCTGGAAGCTCCCTCGTGCGCTCTCCTG
TTCCGACCCTGCCGCTTACCGGATACCTGTCCGCCTTTCTCCCTTCGGGAAGCGTGGCGCTTTCTCATAG
CTCACGCTGTAGGTATCTCAGTTCGGTGTAGGTCGTTCGCTCCAAGCTGGGCTGTGTGCACGAACCCCCC
GTTCAGCCCGACCGCTGCGCCTTATCCGGTAACTATCGTCTTGAGTCCAACCCGGTAAGACACGACTTAT
CGCCACTGGCAGCAGCCACTGGTAACAGGATTAGCAGAGCGAGGTATGTAGGCGGTGCTACAGAGTTCTT
GAAGTGGTGGCCTAACTACGGCTACACTAGAAGGACAGTATTTGGTATCTGCGCTCTGCTGAAGCCAGTT
ACCTTCGGAAAAAGAGTTGGTAGCTCTTGATCCGGCAAACAAACCACCGCTGGTAGCGGTGGTTTTTTTG
TTTGCAAGCAGCAGATTACGCGCAGAAAAAAAGGATCTCAAGAAGATCCTTTGATCTTTTCTACGGGGTC
TGACGCTCAGTGGAACGAAAACTCACGTTAAGGGATTTTGGTCATGAGATTATCAAAAAGGATCTTCACC
TAGATCCTTTTAAATTAAAAATGAAGTTTTAAATCAATCTAAAGTATATATGAGTAAACTTGGTCTGACA
GTTACCAATGCTTAATCAGTGAGGCACCTATCTCAGCGATCTGTCTATTTCGTTCATCCATAGTTGCCTG
ACTCCCCGTCGTGTAGATAACTACGATACGGGAGGGCTTACCATCTGGCCCCAGTGCTGCAATGATACCG
CGAGACCCACGCTCACCGGCTCCAGATTTATCAGCAATAAACCAGCCAGCCGGAAGGGCCGAGCGCAGAA
GTGGTCCTGCAACTTTATCCGCCTCCATCCAGTCTATTAATTGTTGCCGGGAAGCTAGAGTAAGTAGTTC
GCCAGTTAATAGTTTGCGCAACGTTGTTGCCATTGCTACAGGCATCGTGGTGTCACGCTCGTCGTTTGGT
ATGGCTTCATTCAGCTCCGGTTCCCAACGATCAAGGCGAGTTACATGATCCCCCATGTTGTGCAAAAAAG
CGGTTAGCTCCTTCGGTCCTCCGATCGTTGTCAGAAGTAAGTTGGCCGCAGTGTTATCACTCATGGTTAT
GGCAGCACTGCATAATTCTCTTACTGTCATGCCATCCGTAAGATGCTTTTCTGTGACTGGTGAGTACTCA
ACCAAGTCATTCTGAGAATAGTGTATGCGGCGACCGAGTTGCTCTTGCCCGGCGTCAATACGGGATAATA
CCGCGCCACATAGCAGAACTTTAAAAGTGCTCATCATTGGAAAACGTTCTTCGGGGCGAAAACTCTCAAG
GATCTTACCGCTGTTGAGATCCAGTTCGATGTAACCCACTCGTGCACCCAACTGATCTTCAGCATCTTTT
ACTTTCACCAGCGTTTCTGGGTGAGCAAAAACAGGAAGGCAAAATGCCGCAAAAAAGGGAATAAGGGCGA
CACGGAAATGTTGAATACTCATACTCTTCCTTTTTCAATATTATTGAAGCATTTATCAGGGTTATTGTCT
CATGAGCGGATACATATTTGAATGTATTTAGAAAAATAAACAAATAGGGGTTCCGCGCACATTTCCCCGA
AAAGTGC
Features (pLannotate 1.2.2; 20 found; start..end, strand, type, name):
     33..461     -  rep_origin     f1 ori (sequence partly withheld): f1 bacteriophage origin of replication; arrow indicates direction of (+) strand synthesis
    466..623     -  CDS            lacZα (fragment): LacZα fragment of β-galactosidase; lacZ fragment
    626..644     +  promoter       T7 promoter: promoter for bacteriophage T7 RNA polymerase
    653..694     -  misc_feature   MCS (fragment): pBluescript multiple cloning site
    791..1094    +  enhancer       CMV enhancer: human cytomegalovirus immediate early enhancer
   1096..1373    +  promoter       chicken β-actin promoter: No description available
   1375..2392    +  intron         chimeric intron: chimera between introns from chicken β-actin and rabbit β-globin
   2476..3173    +  CDS            rtTA3 (fragment): reverse tetracycline transactivator 3 activates expression from Tet-responsive promoters in the presence of doxycycline
   3103..3213    +  CDS            VP48: 3 tandem repeats of the minimal activation domain of herpes simplex virus VP16 (Cheng et al., 2013)
   3237..3321    +  CDS            large T antigen (fragment): large T antigen from SV40 (simian virus 40)
   3344..3465    +  polyA_signal   SV40 poly(A) signal: SV40 polyadenylation signal
   3485..3520    -  misc_feature   MCS (fragment): pBluescript multiple cloning site
   3533..3551    -  promoter       T3 promoter: promoter for bacteriophage T3 RNA polymerase
   3596..3612    -  protein_bind   lac operator: The lac repressor binds to the lac operator to inhibit transcription in E. coli. This inhibition can be relieved by adding lactose or isopropyl-β-D-thiogalactopyranoside (IPTG). lac repressor encoded by lacI
   3620..3650    -  promoter       lac promoter: promoter for the E. coli lac operon
   3665..3686    -  protein_bind   CAP binding site: CAP binding activates transcription in the presence of cAMP. E. coli catabolite activator protein
   3699..3791    -  CDS            lacI (fragment): lac repressor; lacI; The lac repressor binds to the lac operator to inhibit transcription in E. coli. This inhibition can be relieved by adding lactose or isopropyl-β-D-thiogalactopyranoside (IPTG).
   3974..4562    -  rep_origin     ori: high-copy-number ColE1/pMB1/pBR322/pUC origin of replication
   4733..5593    -  CDS            AmpR: β-lactamase; bla; confers resistance to ampicillin, carbenicillin, and related antibiotics
   5594..5698    -  promoter       AmpR promoter: bla
