[The description below was written by a language model from this plasmid's Addgene catalogue record and pLannotate feature annotations shown in this document.]
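Description:
pBT224_(pCA-tTA2) is a 5.7 kb mammalian expression plasmid built on the pBluescript SK(+) backbone. It is propagated in E. coli at high copy through the ColE1/pUC-type origin and selected with ampicillin via the β-lactamase gene and its native promoter. The backbone also retains the usual pBluescript elements: an f1 phage origin for single-stranded DNA production, remnants of the lacZα region with the lac promoter and operator, and T7 and T3 phage promoters flanking the split multiple cloning site into which the cassette was inserted between XmaI and EcoRI sites.

The payload is the tetracycline-controlled transactivator tTA2, driven by the CAG promoter. The feature table shows the CAG promoter's three parts: the CMV immediate-early enhancer, the chicken β-actin promoter, and a chimeric chicken β-actin/rabbit β-globin intron. Together they give strong, broadly active expression in mammalian cells. The automated annotation labels the coding region as a fragment of rtTA3 overlapping a VP48 feature of three tandem minimal VP16 activation domains. This most likely reflects the close sequence similarity among TetR-based transactivators, and the catalogue entry identifies the insert as tTA2, the Tet-Off form that activates Tet-responsive promoters in the absence of tetracycline or doxycycline. The three minimal VP16 repeats fit this design. A short SV40 large T antigen fragment and the SV40 polyadenylation signal follow the coding sequence and terminate the transcript.

The construct provides constitutive tTA2 to switch on TRE-controlled reporters or effectors in a drug-repressible manner. It was deposited with work extending the MADM (Mosaic Analysis with Double Markers) system in mice, though the record does not state its exact role in that study.
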