Addgene plasmid #36430: pBT224_(pCA-tTA2)
Depositing lab: Liqun Luo. Depositing organization: Stanford University. Publication: Extensions of MADM (Mosaic Analysis with Double Markers) in Mice. Tasic B, Miyamichi K, Hippenmeyer S, Dani VS, Zeng H, Joo W, Zong H, Chen-Tsai Y, Luo L. PLoS One. 2012;7(3):e33332. Epub 2012 Mar 27. 10.1371/journal.pone.0033332 PubMed 22479386.
Backbone
  Vector backbone: pBluescript SK(+)
  Backbone manufacturer: Stratagene
  Backbone size w/o insert (bp): 3000
  Total vector size (bp): 5718
  Vector type: Mammalian Expression
Growth in bacteria
  Bacterial resistance: Ampicillin, 100 μg/mL
  Growth temperature: 37°C
  Growth strain: DH5alpha
  Copy number: High Copy
Gene/Insert
  Gene/Insert name: tetracycline transactivator (alt name: tTA2)
  Promoter: CAG (chicken beta actin promoter and CMV enhancer)
  Cloning method: Restriction Enzyme; 5′ cloning site XmaI (not destroyed); 3′ cloning site EcoRI (not destroyed)
  Sequencing primers: 5′ see sequence; 3′ T3
Resource information
  A portion of this plasmid was derived from a plasmid made by: W. Hillen
Terms and licenses: Academic/Nonprofit Terms; Industry Terms: Not Available to Industry
How to cite: pBT224_(pCA-tTA2) was a gift from Liqun Luo (Addgene plasmid # 36430 ; http://n2t.net/addgene:36430 ; RRID:Addgene_36430)
