>Addgene plasmid #36430 | pBT224_(pCA-tTA2) | addgene partial sequence | sequence record 48072 | pCAG-F 5'-GCAACGTGCTGGTTATTGTG-3'
CTCTGGAATTANTCAATGAAGTCGGTATCCAAGGCCTGACGACAAGGAAACTCGCTCAAAAGCTGGGAGT
TGAGCAGCCTACCCTGTACTGGCACGTGAAGAACAAGCGGGCCCTGCTCGATGCCCTGGCAATCGAGATG
CTGGACAGGCATCATACCCACTTCTGCCCCCTGGAAGGCGAGTCATGGCAAGACTTTCTGCGGAACAACG
CCAAGTCATTCCGCTGTGCTCTCCTCTCACATCGCGACGGGGCTAAAGTGCATCTCGGCACCCGCCCAAC
AGAGAAACAGTACGAAACCCTGGAAAATCAGCTCGCGTTCCTGTGTCAGCAAGGCTTCTCCCTGGAGAAC
GCACTGTACGCTCTGTCCGCCGTGGGCCACTTTACACTGGGCTGCGTATTGGAGGATCAGGAGCATCAAG
TAGCAAAAGAGGAAAGAGAGACACCTACCACCGATTCTATGCCCCCACTTCTGAGACAAGCAATTGAGCT
GTTCGACCATCAGGGAGCCGAACCTGCCTTCCTTTTCGGCCTGGAACTAATCATATGTGGCCTGGAGAAA
CAGCTAAAGTGCGAAAGCGGCGGGCCGGCCGACGCCCTTGACGATTTTGACTTA
